Addgene plasmid #75180: p3E-EGFP-NS-MCS
Purpose: EGFP (green) fluorophore with multiple cloning site for use with inducible N-terminal fusions.
Depositing lab: Nicholas Cole. Depositing organization: Macquarie University. Publication: A Tol2 Gateway-Compatible Toolbox for the Study of the Nervous System and Neurodegenerative Disease. Don EK, Formella I, Badrock AP, Hall TE, Morsch M, Hortle E, Hogan A, Chow S, Gwee SS, Stoddart JJ, Nicholson G, Chung R, Cole NJ. Zebrafish. 2016 Sep 15. 10.1089/zeb.2016.1321 PubMed 27631880.
Backbone
  Vector backbone: pDONRP4P1R
  Backbone manufacturer: Invitrogen
  Backbone size w/o insert (bp): 2635
  Total vector size (bp): 3495
  Vector type: Three prime entry vector for Multisite Gateway Three Fragment vector construction kit (Invitrogen)
Growth in bacteria
  Bacterial resistance: Kanamycin, 50 μg/mL
  Growth temperature: 37°C
  Growth strain: DH5alpha
  Copy number: High Copy
Gene/Insert
  Gene/Insert name: EGFP-NS-MCS
  Species: Synthetic
  Insert size (bp): 860
  Promoter: n/a
  Cloning method: Gateway Cloning
  Sequencing primers: 5′ M13F; 3′ M13R
Resource information
  A portion of this plasmid was derived from a plasmid made by: The EGFPns-MCS sequence was ordered from GeneArt™ as a Genestring™ DNA fragment
Terms and licenses: Academic/Nonprofit Terms; Industry Terms: Not Available to Industry
How to cite: p3E-EGFP-NS-MCS was a gift from Nicholas Cole (Addgene plasmid # 75180 ; http://n2t.net/addgene:75180 ; RRID:Addgene_75180)
