[The description below was written by a language model from this plasmid's Addgene catalogue record and pLannotate feature annotations shown in this document.]
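Description:
p3E-EGFP-NS-MCS is a three-prime (3′) entry clone for the Invitrogen MultiSite Gateway three-fragment system, made as part of a Tol2 Gateway-compatible toolbox for zebrafish studies of the nervous system and neurodegenerative disease. It is a small (about 3.5 kb), high-copy bacterial plasmid carrying a ColE1/pUC-type origin and a kanamycin resistance gene (aph(3′)-Ia). rrnB T1 and T2 terminators lie upstream of the recombination cassette, where they insulate the insert from read-through transcription in E. coli. The catalogue lists the backbone as pDONRP4P1R, but the annotated sequence shows an attR2 site on one side of the insert and an attB3 core overlapping an attL-type fragment on the other. That arrangement fits the 3′ entry position the vector type describes, so the backbone field and the feature table do not fully agree. The short lacI, lacZα and T7 promoter annotations appear to be backbone remnants rather than functional parts of the payload.

The roughly 860 bp synthetic insert, ordered as a gene fragment, consists of the EGFP coding sequence followed by a multiple cloning site that matches part of the pBluescript polylinker. "NS" presumably denotes the absence of a stop codon, which would allow a gene cloned into the MCS to be read in frame after EGFP and so carry the fluorophore at its N-terminus. The plasmid has no promoter of its own. Expression depends on LR recombination with a 5′ entry clone supplying a promoter, a middle entry clone, and a destination vector. The stated purpose is inducible N-terminal fusions, but the record does not specify the induction system or any polyadenylation signal.
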