Features (pLannotate 1.2.2; 12 found; start..end, strand, type, name):
    121..213     +  CDS            lacI (fragment): lac repressor; lacI; The lac repressor binds to the lac operator to inhibit transcription in E. coli. This inhibition can be relieved by adding lactose or isopropyl-β-D-thiogalactopyranoside (IPTG).
    268..295     -  terminator     rrnB T2 terminator: transcription terminator T2 from the E. coli rrnB gene
    427..470     +  terminator     rrnB T1 terminator: Escherichia coli rrnB; transcription terminator T1 from the E. coli rrnB gene
    517..553     -  CDS            lacZα (fragment): LacZα fragment of β-galactosidase; lacZ fragment
    624..747     -  protein_bind   attR2: mutant version of attR; recombination site for the Gateway® LR reaction LR Clonase™
    762..1478    +  CDS            EGFP: EGFP is a basic (constitutively fluorescent) green fluorescent protein published in 1996, derived from Aequorea victoria. It is reported to be a rapidly-maturing weak dimer with moderate acid sensitivity.
   1540..1581    -  misc_feature   MCS (fragment): pBluescript multiple cloning site
   1600..1620    -  protein_bind   attB3: mutant version of attB; core recombination site for the Gateway® BP reaction BP Clonase™
   1611..1696    -  protein_bind   attL1 (fragment): mutant version of attL; recombination site for the Gateway® LR reaction LR Clonase™
   1733..1751    -  promoter       T7 promoter: promoter for bacteriophage T7 RNA polymerase
   1885..2694    +  CDS            KanR: aminoglycoside phosphotransferase; aph(3')-Ia; confers resistance to kanamycin in bacteria or G418 (Geneticin®) in eukaryotes
   2841..3429    +  rep_origin     ori: high-copy-number ColE1/pMB1/pBR322/pUC origin of replication
>Addgene plasmid #75180 | p3E-EGFP-NS-MCS | depositor full sequence | sequence record 153030 | p3E-EGFP-NS-MCS
CTTTCCTGCGTTATCCCCTGATTCTGTGGATAACCGTATTACCGCCTTTGAGTGAGCTGATACCGCTCGC
CGCAGCCGAACGACCGAGCGCAGCGAGTCAGTGAGCGAGGAAGCGGAAGAGCGCCCAATACGCAAACCGC
CTCTCCCCGCGCGTTGGCCGATTCATTAATGCAGCTGGCACGACAGGTTTCCCGACTGGAAAGCGGGCAG
TGAGCGCAACGCAATTAATACGCGTACCGCTAGCCAGGAAGAGTTTGTAGAAACGCAAAAAGGCCATCCG
TCAGGATGGCCTTCTGCTTAGTTTGATGCCTGGCAGTTTATGGCGGGCGTCCTGCCCGCCACCCTCCGGG
CCGTTGCTTCACAACGTTCAAATCCGCTCCCGGCGGATTTGTCCTACTCAGGAGAGCGTTCACCGACAAA
CAACAGATAAAACGAAAGGCCCAGTCTTCCGACTGAGCCTTTCGTTTTATTTGATGCCTGGCAGTTCCCT
ACTCTCGCGTTAACGCTAGCATGGATGTTTTCCCAGTCACGACGTTGTAAAACGACGGCCAGTCTTAAGC
TCGGGCCCTGCAGCTCTAGAGCTCGAATTCTACAGGTCACTAATACCATCTAAGTAGTTGGTTCATAGTG
ACTGCATATGTTGTGTTTTACAGTATTATGTAGTCTGTTTTTTATGCAAAATCTAATTTAATATATTGAT
ATTTATATCATTTTACGTTTCTCGTTCAACTTTCTTGTACAAAGTGGCTGCCACCACCGGTATGGTGAGC
AAGGGCGAGGAGCTGTTCACCGGGGTGGTGCCCATCCTGGTCGAGCTGGACGGCGACGTAAACGGCCACA
AGTTCAGCGTGTCCGGCGAGGGCGAGGGCGATGCCACCTACGGCAAGCTGACCCTGAAGTTCATCTGCAC
CACCGGCAAGCTGCCCGTGCCCTGGCCCACCCTCGTGACCACCCTGACCTACGGCGTGCAGTGCTTCAGC
CGCTACCCCGACCACATGAAGCAGCACGACTTCTTCAAGTCCGCCATGCCCGAAGGCTACGTCCAGGAGC
GCACCATCTTCTTCAAGGACGACGGCAACTACAAGACCCGCGCCGAGGTGAAGTTCGAGGGCGACACCCT
GGTGAACCGCATCGAGCTGAAGGGCATCGACTTCAAGGAGGACGGCAACATCCTGGGGCACAAGCTGGAG
TACAACTACAACAGCCACAACGTCTATATCATGGCCGACAAGCAGAAGAACGGCATCAAGGTGAACTTCA
AGATCCGCCACAACATCGAGGACGGCAGCGTGCAGCTCGCCGACCACTACCAGCAGAACACCCCCATCGG
CGACGGCCCCGTGCTGCTGCCCGACAACCACTACCTGAGCACCCAGTCCGCCCTGAGCAAAGACCCCAAC
GAGAAGCGCGATCACATGGTCCTGCTGGAGTTCGTGACCGCCGCCGGGATCACTCTCGGCATGGACGAGC
TGTACAAGGGCGGTGGAAGATCTGGGAATTCAAGGCCTCTCGAGCCTCTAGATTCTGCAGCCCTAGGATC
CCTCGAGGTCGACGGTATCGATAAGCTTGATATCGAATTCCCCGGGTCTAGAACTAGTGCAACTTTATTA
TACAAAGTTGGCATTATAAAAAAGCATTGCTTATCAATTTGTTGCAACGAACAGGTCACTATCAGTCAAA
ATAAAATCATTATTTGGAGCTCCATGGTAGCGTTAACGCGGCCGCGATATCCCCTATAGTGAGTCGTATT
ACATGGTCATAGCTGTTTCCTGGCAGCTCTGGCCCGTGTCTCAAAATCTCTGATGTTACATTGCACAAGA
TAAAAATATATCATCATGAACAATAAAACTGTCTGCTTACATAAACAGTAATACAAGGGGTGTTATGAGC
CATATTCAACGGGAAACGTCGAGGCCGCGATTAAATTCCAACATGGATGCTGATTTATATGGGTATAAAT
GGGCTCGCGATAATGTCGGGCAATCAGGTGCGACAATCTATCGCTTGTATGGGAAGCCCGATGCGCCAGA
GTTGTTTCTGAAACATGGCAAAGGTAGCGTTGCCAATGATGTTACAGATGAGATGGTCAGACTAAACTGG
CTGACGGAATTTATGCCTCTTCCGACCATCAAGCATTTTATCCGTACTCCTGATGATGCATGGTTACTCA
CCACTGCGATCCCCGGAAAAACAGCATTCCAGGTATTAGAAGAATATCCTGATTCAGGTGAAAATATTGT
TGATGCGCTGGCAGTGTTCCTGCGCCGGTTGCATTCGATTCCTGTTTGTAATTGTCCTTTTAACAGCGAT
CGCGTATTTCGTCTCGCTCAGGCGCAATCACGAATGAATAACGGTTTGGTTGATGCGAGTGATTTTGATG
ACGAGCGTAATGGCTGGCCTGTTGAACAAGTCTGGAAAGAAATGCATAAACTTTTGCCATTCTCACCGGA
TTCAGTCGTCACTCATGGTGATTTCTCACTTGATAACCTTATTTTTGACGAGGGGAAATTAATAGGTTGT
ATTGATGTTGGACGAGTCGGAATCGCAGACCGATACCAGGATCTTGCCATCCTATGGAACTGCCTCGGTG
AGTTTTCTCCTTCATTACAGAAACGGCTTTTTCAAAAATATGGTATTGATAATCCTGATATGAATAAATT
GCAGTTTCATTTGATGCTCGATGAGTTTTTCTAATCAGAATTGGTTAATTGGTTGTAACACTGGCAGAGC
ATTACGCTGACTTGACGGGACGGCGCAAGCTCATGACCAAAATCCCTTAACGTGAGTTACGCGTCGTTCC
ACTGAGCGTCAGACCCCGTAGAAAAGATCAAAGGATCTTCTTGAGATCCTTTTTTTCTGCGCGTAATCTG
CTGCTTGCAAACAAAAAAACCACCGCTACCAGCGGTGGTTTGTTTGCCGGATCAAGAGCTACCAACTCTT
TTTCCGAAGGTAACTGGCTTCAGCAGAGCGCAGATACCAAATACTGTCCTTCTAGTGTAGCCGTAGTTAG
GCCACCACTTCAAGAACTCTGTAGCACCGCCTACATACCTCGCTCTGCTAATCCTGTTACCAGTGGCTGC
TGCCAGTGGCGATAAGTCGTGTCTTACCGGGTTGGACTCAAGACGATAGTTACCGGATAAGGCGCAGCGG
TCGGGCTGAACGGGGGGTTCGTGCACACAGCCCAGCTTGGAGCGAACGACCTACACCGAACTGAGATACC
TACAGCGTGAGCATTGAGAAAGCGCCACGCTTCCCGAAGGGAGAAAGGCGGACAGGTATCCGGTAAGCGG
CAGGGTCGGAACAGGAGAGCGCACGAGGGAGCTTCCAGGGGGAAACGCCTGGTATCTTTATAGTCCTGTC
GGGTTTCGCCACCTCTGACTTGAGCGTCGATTTTTGTGATGCTCGTCAGGGGGGCGGAGCCTATGGAAAA
ACGCCAGCAACGCGGCCTTTTTACGGTTCCTGGCCTTTTGCTGGCCTTTTGCTCACATGTT
