>Addgene plasmid #75180 | p3E-EGFP-NS-MCS | addgene partial sequence | sequence record 149859 | M13-F20 5'-TGTAAAACGACGGCCAGT-3'
ATTCTACAGGTCACTAATACCATCTAAGTAGTTGGTTCATAGTGACTGCATATGTTGTGTTTTACAGTAT
TATGTAGTCTGTTTTTTATGCAAAATCTAATTTAATATATTGATATTTATATCATTTTACGTTTCTCGTT
CAACTTTCTTGTACAAAGTGGCTGCCACCACCGGTATGGTGAGCAAGGGCGAGGAGCTGTTCACCGGGGT
GGTGCCCATCCTGGTCGAGCTGGACGGCGACGTAAACGGCCACAAGTTCAGCGTGTCCGGCGAGGGCGAG
GGCGATGCCACCTACGGCAAGCTGACCCTGAAGTTCATCTGCACCACCGGCAAGCTGCCCGTGCCCTGGC
CCACCCTCGTGACCACCCTGACCTACGGCGTGCAGTGCTTCAGCCGCTACCCCGACCACATGAAGCAGCA
CGACTTCTTCAAGTCCGCCATGCCCGAAGGCTACGTCCAGGAGCGCACCATCTTCTTCAAGGACGACGGC
AACTACAAGACCCGCGCCGAGGTGAAGTTCGAGGGCGACACCCTGGTGAACCGCATCGAGCTGAAGGGCA
TCGACTTCAAGGAGGACGGCAACATCCTGGGGCACAAGCTGGAGTACAACTACAACAGCCACAACGTCTA
TATCATGGCCGACAAGCAGAAGAACGGCATCAAGGTGAACTTCAAGATCCGCCACAACATCGAGGACGGC
AGCGTGCAGCTCGCCGACCACTACCAGCAGAACACCCCCATCGGCGACGGCCCCGTGCTGCTGCCCGACA
ACCACTACCTGAGCACCCAGTCCGCCCTGAGCAAAGACCCCAACGAGAAGCGCGATCACATGGTCCTGCT
GGAGTTCGTGACCGCCGCCGGGATCACTCTCGGCATGGACGAGCTGTACAAGGGCGGTGGAAGATCTGGG
AATTCAAGGCCTCTCGAGCCTCTAGATTCTGCAGCCCTAGGATCCCTCGAGGTCGACGGTATCGATAAGC
TTGATATCGAATTCCCCGGGTCTAGAACTAGTGC
