>Addgene plasmid #75180 | p3E-EGFP-NS-MCS | addgene partial sequence | sequence record 153031 | M13-Rev 5'-CAGGAAACAGCTATGACC-3'
TCGCGGCCGCGTTAACGCTACCATGGAGCTCCAAATAATGATTTTATTTTGACTGATAGTGACCTGTTCG
TTGCAACAAATTGATAAGCAATGCTTTTTTATAATGCCAACTTTGTATAATAAAGTTGCACTAGTTCTAG
ACCCGGGGAATTCGATATCAAGCTTATCGATACCGTCGACCTCGAGGGATCCTAGGGCTGCAGAATCTAG
AGGCTCGAGAGGCCTTGAATTCCCAGATCTTCCACCGCCCTTGTACAGCTCGTCCATGCCGAGAGTGATC
CCGGCGGCGGTCACGAACTCCAGCAGGACCATGTGATCGCGCTTCTCGTTGGGGTCTTTGCTCAGGGCGG
ACTGGGTGCTCAGGTAGTGGTTGTCGGGCAGCAGCACGGGGCCGTCGCCGATGGGGGTGTTCTGCTGGTA
GTGGTCGGCGAGCTGCACGCTGCCGTCCTCGATGTTGTGGCGGATCTTGAAGTTCACCTTGATGCCGTTC
TTCTGCTTGTCGGCCATGATATAGACGTTGTGGCTGTTGTAGTTGTACTCCAGCTTGTGCCCCAGGATGT
TGCCGTCCTCCTTGAAGTCGATGCCCTTCAGCTCGATGCGGTTCACCAGGGTGTCGCCCTCGAACTTCAC
CTCGGCGCGGGTCTTGTAGTTGCCGTCGTCCTTGAAGAAGATGGTGCGCTCCTGGACGTAGCCTTCGGGC
ATGGCGGACTTGAAGAAGTCGTGCTGCTTCATGTGGTCGGGGTAGCGGCTGAAGCACTGCACGCCGTAGG
TCAGGGTGGTCACGAGGGTGGGCCAGGGCACGGGCAGCTTGCCGGTGGTGCAGATGAACTTCAGGGTCAG
CTTGCCGTAGGTGGCATCGCCCTCGCCCTCGCCGGACACGCTGAACTTGTGGCCGTTTACGTCGCCGTCC
AGCTCGACCAGGATGGGCACCACCCCGGTGAACAGCTCCTCGCCCTTGCTCACCATACCGGTGGTGGCAG
CCACTTTGTACAAGAAAGTTGAACGAGAAACGTAAAATGATATAAATATCAATATATTAAATTAGATTTT
GC
